Addgene plasmid #184536: shTRIP13-1
Purpose: shRNA expression vector
Depositing lab: Andrew Hong. Depositing organization: Emory University. Publication: Targeting TRIP13 in favorable histology Wilms tumor with nuclear export inhibitors synergizes with doxorubicin. Mittal K, Cooper GW, Lee BP, Su Y, Skinner KT, Shim J, Jonus HC, Kim WJ, Doshi M, Almanza D, Kynnap BD, Christie AL, Yang X, Cowley GS, Leeper BA, Morton CL, Dwivedi B, Lawrence T, Rupji M, Keskula P, Meyer S, Clinton CM, Bhasin M, Crompton BD, Tseng YY, Boehm JS, Ligon KL, Root DE, Murphy AJ, Weinstock DM, Gokhale PC, Spangle JM, Rivera MN, Mullen EA, Stegmaier K, Goldsmith KC, Hahn WC, Hong AL. Commun Biol. 2024 Apr 8;7(1):426. doi: 10.1038/s42003-024-06140-6. PubMed 38589567.
Backbone
  Vector backbone: pLKO.5
  Backbone manufacturer: Broad Institute
  Vector type: Mammalian Expression, RNAi
  Selectable markers: Puromycin
Growth in bacteria
  Bacterial resistance: Ampicillin, 100 μg/mL
  Growth temperature: 37°C
  Growth strain: NEB Stable
  Copy number: High Copy
Gene/Insert
  Gene/Insert name: TRIP13
  gRNA/shRNA sequence: CGATTATGTGATGACAACTTT
  Species: H. sapiens (human)
  Entrez Gene: TRIP13 (a.k.a. 16E1BP, MVA3, OOMD9, OZEMA9)
  Cloning method: Restriction Enzyme; 5′ cloning site AgeI (unknown if destroyed); 3′ cloning site EcoRI (unknown if destroyed)
  Sequencing primers: 5′ GATACAAGGCTGTTAGAGAGATAATT
Terms and licenses: Academic/Nonprofit Terms; Industry Terms: Not Available to Industry
How to cite: shTRIP13-1 was a gift from Andrew Hong (Addgene plasmid # 184536 ; http://n2t.net/addgene:184536 ; RRID:Addgene_184536)
