[The description below was written by a language model from this plasmid's Addgene catalogue record and pLannotate feature annotations shown in this document.]
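Description:
shTRIP13-1 is an shRNA expression plasmid built on the pLKO.5 backbone from the Broad Institute, carrying a hairpin directed against human TRIP13. The catalogue lists it as a mammalian expression/RNAi vector. The annotated features show the architecture of a third-generation, self-inactivating HIV-1 lentiviral transfer vector. An RSV enhancer/promoter is fused to a truncated 5' LTR, followed by the Ψ packaging signal with a gag fragment, the Rev response element, a cPPT/CTS, and a ΔU3 3' LTR with a downstream SV40 polyadenylation signal. In bacteria the plasmid replicates from a high-copy ColE1/pUC-type origin and is selected with ampicillin through the β-lactamase gene. An f1 origin, an SV40 origin and remnants of lac regulatory sequences and T7/T3 promoters also sit in the backbone.

Between the LTRs, a human U6 RNA polymerase III promoter drives the hairpin, which was cloned between AgeI and EcoRI sites. The feature table does not annotate the shRNA itself, but the unannotated gap between the U6 promoter and the cPPT/CTS is consistent with its position. Downstream, the human PGK promoter expresses puromycin N-acetyltransferase, so transduced or transfected mammalian cells can be selected with puromycin. A WPRE follows the marker to enhance transcript stability and expression. Because the U3 deletion is copied to both LTRs on integration, viral promoter activity is lost and expression depends on the internal U6 and PGK promoters. The construct is intended for stable knockdown of TRIP13 in human cells, and the associated publication concerns targeting TRIP13 in favorable histology Wilms tumor. The "-1" suffix suggests it is one of a set of hairpins against this gene.
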