Features (pLannotate 1.2.2; 26 found; start..end, strand, type, name):
      7..507     +  promoter       hPGK promoter: human phosphoglycerate kinase 1 promoter
    529..1128    +  CDS            PuroR (fragment): puromycin N-acetyltransferase; pac from Streptomyces; confers resistance to puromycin
   1144..1732    +  misc_feature   WPRE: woodchuck hepatitis virus posttranscriptional regulatory element
   1783..1802    +  misc_feature   cPPT/CTS (fragment): central polypurine tract and central termination sequence of HIV-1
   1804..2037    +  LTR            3' LTR (ΔU3): self-inactivating 3' long terminal repeat (LTR) from HIV-1
   2115..2236    +  polyA_signal   SV40 poly(A) signal: SV40 polyadenylation signal
   2276..2411    +  rep_origin     SV40 ori: SV40 origin of replication
   2432..2450    -  promoter       T7 promoter: promoter for bacteriophage T7 RNA polymerase
   2458..2613    +  CDS            lacZα (fragment): LacZα fragment of β-galactosidase; lacZ fragment
   2618..3046    +  rep_origin     f1 ori (sequence partly withheld): f1 bacteriophage origin of replication; arrow indicates direction of (+) strand synthesis
   3099..3203    +  promoter       AmpR promoter: bla
   3204..4064    +  CDS            AmpR: β-lactamase; bla; confers resistance to ampicillin, carbenicillin, and related antibiotics
   4235..4823    +  rep_origin     ori: high-copy-number ColE1/pMB1/pBR322/pUC origin of replication
   5006..5098    +  CDS            lacI (fragment): lac repressor; lacI; The lac repressor binds to the lac operator to inhibit transcription in E. coli. This inhibition can be relieved by adding lactose or isopropyl-β-D-thiogalactopyranoside (IPTG).
   5111..5132    +  protein_bind   CAP binding site: CAP binding activates transcription in the presence of cAMP. E. coli catabolite activator protein
   5147..5177    +  promoter       lac promoter: promoter for the E. coli lac operon
   5185..5201    +  protein_bind   lac operator: The lac repressor binds to the lac operator to inhibit transcription in E. coli. This inhibition can be relieved by adding lactose or isopropyl-β-D-thiogalactopyranoside (IPTG). lac repressor encoded by lacI
   5246..5264    +  promoter       T3 promoter: promoter for bacteriophage T3 RNA polymerase
   5292..5518    +  promoter       RSV promoter: Rous sarcoma virus enhancer/promoter
   5519..5699    +  LTR            5' LTR (truncated): truncated 5' long terminal repeat (LTR) from HIV-1
   5746..5871    +  misc_feature   HIV-1 Ψ: packaging signal of human immunodeficiency virus type 1
   5855..6218    +  CDS            HIV-1 gag (fragment): gag protein from human immunodeficiency virus 1; gag
   6364..6597    +  misc_feature   RRE: The Rev response element (RRE) of HIV-1 allows for Rev-dependent mRNA export from the nucleus to the cytoplasm.
   6974..7000    +  CDS            Rev (fragment): human immunodeficiency virus 1 (HIV-1) Rev protein; rev; enhances nuclear export of unspliced and incompletely spliced viral mRNAs
   7004..7244    +  promoter       U6 promoter: RNA polymerase III promoter for human U6 snRNA
   7348..7465    +  misc_feature   cPPT/CTS: central polypurine tract and central termination sequence of HIV-1
>Addgene plasmid #184536 | shTRIP13-1 | addgene full sequence | sequence record 365300 | Addgene NGS Result
CCCGGGTTGCGCCTTTTCCAAGGCAGCCCTGGGTTTGCGCAGGGACGCGGCTGCTCTGGGCGTGGTTCCG
GGAAACGCAGCGGCGCCGACCCTGGGTCTCGCACATTCTTCACGTCCGTTCGCAGCGTCACCCGGATCTT
CGCCGCTACCCTTGTGGGCCCCCCGGCGACGCTTCCTGCTCCGCCCCTAAGTCGGGAAGGTTCCTTGCGG
TTCGCGGCGTGCCGGACGTGACAAACGGAAGCCGCACGTCTCACTAGTACCCTCGCAGACGGACAGCGCC
AGGGAGCAATGGCAGCGCGCCGACCGCGATGGGCTGTGGCCAATAGCGGCTGCTCAGCAGGGCGCGCCGA
GAGCAGCGGCCGGGAAGGGGCGGTGCGGGAGGCGGGGTGTGGGGCGGTAGTGTGGGCCCTGTTCCTGCCC
GCGCGGTGTTCCGCATTCTGCAAGCCTCCGGAGCGCACGTCGGCAGTCGGCTCCCTCGTTGACCGAATCA
CCGACCTCTCTCCCCAGGGGGATCCACCGGAGCTTACCATGACCGAGTACAAGCCCACGGTGCGCCTCGC
CACCCGCGACGACGTCCCCAGGGCCGTACGCACCCTCGCCGCCGCGTTCGCCGACTACCCCGCCACGCGC
CACACCGTCGATCCGGACCGCCACATCGAGCGGGTCACCGAGCTGCAAGAACTCTTCCTCACGCGCGTCG
GGCTCGACATCGGCAAGGTGTGGGTCGCGGACGACGGCGCCGCCGTGGCGGTCTGGACCACGCCGGAGAG
CGTCGAAGCGGGGGCGGTGTTCGCCGAGATCGGCCCGCGCATGGCCGAGTTGAGCGGTTCCCGGCTGGCC
GCGCAGCAACAGATGGAAGGCCTCCTGGCGCCGCACCGGCCCAAGGAGCCCGCGTGGTTCCTGGCCACCG
TCGGCGTCTCGCCCGACCACCAGGGCAAGGGTCTGGGCAGCGCCGTCGTGCTCCCCGGAGTGGAGGCGGC
CGAGCGCGCCGGGGTGCCCGCCTTCCTGGAGACCTCCGCGCCCCGCAACCTCCCCTTCTACGAGCGGCTC
GGCTTCACCGTCACCGCCGACGTCGAGGTGCCCGAAGGACCGCGCACCTGGTGCATGACCCGCAAGCCCG
GTGCCTGAACGCGTTAAGTCGACAATCAACCTCTGGATTACAAAATTTGTGAAAGATTGACTGGTATTCT
TAACTATGTTGCTCCTTTTACGCTATGTGGATACGCTGCTTTAATGCCTTTGTATCATGCTATTGCTTCC
CGTATGGCTTTCATTTTCTCCTCCTTGTATAAATCCTGGTTGCTGTCTCTTTATGAGGAGTTGTGGCCCG
TTGTCAGGCAACGTGGCGTGGTGTGCACTGTGTTTGCTGACGCAACCCCCACTGGTTGGGGCATTGCCAC
CACCTGTCAGCTCCTTTCCGGGACTTTCGCTTTCCCCCTCCCTATTGCCACGGCGGAACTCATCGCCGCC
TGCCTTGCCCGCTGCTGGACAGGGGCTCGGCTGTTGGGCACTGACAATTCCGTGGTGTTGTCGGGGAAAT
CATCGTCCTTTCCTTGGCTGCTCGCCTGTGTTGCCACCTGGATTCTGCGCGGGACGTCCTTCTGCTACGT
CCCTTCGGCCCTCAATCCAGCGGACCTTCCTTCCCGCGGCCTGCTGCCGGCTCTGCGGCCTCTTCCGCGT
CTTCGCCTTCGCCCTCAGACGAGTCGGATCTCCCTTTGGGCCGCCTCCCCGCGTCGACTTTAAGACCAAT
GACTTACAAGGCAGCTGTAGATCTTAGCCACTTTTTAAAAGAAAAGGGGGGACTGGAAGGGCTAATTCAC
TCCCAACGAAGACAAGATCTGCTTTTTGCTTGTACTGGGTCTCTCTGGTTAGACCAGATCTGAGCCTGGG
AGCTCTCTGGCTAACTAGGGAACCCACTGCTTAAGCCTCAATAAAGCTTGCCTTGAGTGCTTCAAGTAGT
GTGTGCCCGTCTGTTGTGTGACTCTGGTAACTAGAGATCCCTCAGACCCTTTTAGTCAGTGTGGAAAATC
TCTAGCAGTACGTATAGTAGTTCATGTCATCTTATTATTCAGTATTTATAACTTGCAAAGAAATGAATAT
CAGAGAGTGAGAGGAACTTGTTTATTGCAGCTTATAATGGTTACAAATAAAGCAATAGCATCACAAATTT
CACAAATAAAGCATTTTTTTCACTGCATTCTAGTTGTGGTTTGTCCAAACTCATCAATGTATCTTATCAT
GTCTGGCTCTAGCTATCCCGCCCCTAACTCCGCCCATCCCGCCCCTAACTCCGCCCAGTTCCGCCCATTC
TCCGCCCCATGGCTGACTAATTTTTTTTATTTATGCAGAGGCCGAGGCCGCCTCGGCCTCTGAGCTATTC
CAGAAGTAGTGAGGAGGCTTTTTTGGAGGCCTAGGGACGTACCCAATTCGCCCTATAGTGAGTCGTATTA
CGCGCGCTCACTGGCCGTCGTTTTACAACGTCGTGACTGGGAAAACCCTGGCGTTACCCAACTTAATCGC
CTTGCAGCACATCCCCCTTTCGCCAGCTGGCGTAATAGCGAAGAGGCCCGCACCGATCGCCCTTCCCAAC
AGTTGCGCAGCCTGAATGGCGAATGGG
[124 nt withheld, positions 2618-2741]
C
[91 nt withheld, positions 2743-2833]
A
[49 nt withheld, positions 2835-2883]
CCTTTGACGTTGGAGTCCACGTTCTTT
[37 nt withheld, positions 2911-2947]
ACCCTATCTCGGTCTATTCTTTTGATTTATAAGGGATTTTGCCGATTTCGGCCTATTGGTTAAAAAATGA
GCTGATTTAACAAAAATTTAACGCGAATTTTAACAAAATATTAACGCTTACAATTTAGGTGGCACTTTTC
GGGGAAATGTGCGCGGAACCCCTATTTGTTTATTTTTCTAAATACATTCAAATATGTATCCGCTCATGAG
ACAATAACCCTGATAAATGCTTCAATAATATTGAAAAAGGAAGAGTATGAGTATTCAACATTTCCGTGTC
GCCCTTATTCCCTTTTTTGCGGCATTTTGCCTTCCTGTTTTTGCTCACCCAGAAACGCTGGTGAAAGTAA
AAGATGCTGAAGATCAGTTGGGTGCACGAGTGGGTTACATCGAACTGGATCTCAACAGCGGTAAGATCCT
TGAGAGTTTTCGCCCCGAAGAACGTTTTCCAATGATGAGCACTTTTAAAGTTCTGCTATGTGGCGCGGTA
TTATCCCGTATTGACGCCGGGCAAGAGCAACTCGGTCGCCGCATACACTATTCTCAGAATGACTTGGTTG
AGTACTCACCAGTCACAGAAAAGCATCTTACGGATGGCATGACAGTAAGAGAATTATGCAGTGCTGCCAT
AACCATGAGTGATAACACTGCGGCCAACTTACTTCTGACAACGATCGGAGGACCGAAGGAGCTAACCGCT
TTTTTGCACAACATGGGGGATCATGTAACTCGCCTTGATCGTTGGGAACCGGAGCTGAATGAAGCCATAC
CAAACGACGAGCGTGACACCACGATGCCTGTAGCAATGGCAACAACGTTGCGCAAACTATTAACTGGCGA
ACTACTTACTCTAGCTTCCCGGCAACAATTAATAGACTGGATGGAGGCGGATAAAGTTGCAGGACCACTT
CTGCGCTCGGCCCTTCCGGCTGGCTGGTTTATTGCTGATAAATCTGGAGCCGGTGAGCGTGGGTCTCGCG
GTATCATTGCAGCACTGGGGCCAGATGGTAAGCCCTCCCGTATCGTAGTTATCTACACGACGGGGAGTCA
GGCAACTATGGATGAACGAAATAGACAGATCGCTGAGATAGGTGCCTCACTGATTAAGCATTGGTAACTG
TCAGACCAAGTTTACTCATATATACTTTAGATTGATTTAAAACTTCATTTTTAATTTAAAAGGATCTAGG
TGAAGATCCTTTTTGATAATCTCATGACCAAAATCCCTTAACGTGAGTTTTCGTTCCACTGAGCGTCAGA
CCCCGTAGAAAAGATCAAAGGATCTTCTTGAGATCCTTTTTTTCTGCGCGTAATCTGCTGCTTGCAAACA
AAAAAACCACCGCTACCAGCGGTGGTTTGTTTGCCGGATCAAGAGCTACCAACTCTTTTTCCGAAGGTAA
CTGGCTTCAGCAGAGCGCAGATACCAAATACTGTTCTTCTAGTGTAGCCGTAGTTAGGCCACCACTTCAA
GAACTCTGTAGCACCGCCTACATACCTCGCTCTGCTAATCCTGTTACCAGTGGCTGCTGCCAGTGGCGAT
AAGTCGTGTCTTACCGGGTTGGACTCAAGACGATAGTTACCGGATAAGGCGCAGCGGTCGGGCTGAACGG
GGGGTTCGTGCACACAGCCCAGCTTGGAGCGAACGACCTACACCGAACTGAGATACCTACAGCGTGAGCT
ATGAGAAAGCGCCACGCTTCCCGAAGGGAGAAAGGCGGACAGGTATCCGGTAAGCGGCAGGGTCGGAACA
GGAGAGCGCACGAGGGAGCTTCCAGGGGGAAACGCCTGGTATCTTTATAGTCCTGTCGGGTTTCGCCACC
TCTGACTTGAGCGTCGATTTTTGTGATGCTCGTCAGGGGGGCGGAGCCTATGGAAAAACGCCAGCAACGC
GGCCTTTTTACGGTTCCTGGCCTTTTGCTGGCCTTTTGCTCACATGTTCTTTCCTGCGTTATCCCCTGAT
TCTGTGGATAACCGTATTACCGCCTTTGAGTGAGCTGATACCGCTCGCCGCAGCCGAACGACCGAGCGCA
GCGAGTCAGTGAGCGAGGAAGCGGAAGAGCGCCCAATACGCAAACCGCCTCTCCCCGCGCGTTGGCCGAT
TCATTAATGCAGCTGGCACGACAGGTTTCCCGACTGGAAAGCGGGCAGTGAGCGCAACGCAATTAATGTG
AGTTAGCTCACTCATTAGGCACCCCAGGCTTTACACTTTATGCTTCCGGCTCGTATGTTGTGTGGAATTG
TGAGCGGATAACAATTTCACACAGGAAACAGCTATGACCATGATTACGCCAAGCGCGCAATTAACCCTCA
CTAAAGGGAACAAAAGCTGGAGCTGCAAGCTTAATGTAGTCTTATGCAATACTCTTGTAGTCTTGCAACA
TGGTAACGATGAGTTAGCAACATGCCTTACAAGGAGAGAAAAAGCACCGTGCATGCCGATTGGTGGAAGT
AAGGTGGTACGATCGTGCCTTATTAGGAAGGCAACAGACGGGTCTGACATGGATTGGACGAACCACTGAA
TTGCCGCATTGCAGAGATATTGTATTTAAGTGCCTAGCTCGATACATAAACGGGTCTCTCTGGTTAGACC
AGATCTGAGCCTGGGAGCTCTCTGGCTAACTAGGGAACCCACTGCTTAAGCCTCAATAAAGCTTGCCTTG
AGTGCTTCAAGTAGTGTGTGCCCGTCTGTTGTGTGACTCTGGTAACTAGAGATCCCTCAGACCCTTTTAG
TCAGTGTGGAAAATCTCTAGCAGTGGCGCCCGAACAGGGACTTGAAAGCGAAAGGGAAACCAGAGGAGCT
CTCTCGACGCAGGACTCGGCTTGCTGAAGCGCGCACGGCAAGAGGCGAGGGGCGGCGACTGGTGAGTACG
CCAAAAATTTTGACTAGCGGAGGCTAGAAGGAGAGAGATGGGTGCGAGAGCGTCAGTATTAAGCGGGGGA
GAATTAGATCGCGATGGGAAAAAATTCGGTTAAGGCCAGGGGGAAAGAAAAAATATAAATTAAAACATAT
AGTATGGGCAAGCAGGGAGCTAGAACGATTCGCAGTTAATCCTGGCCTGTTAGAAACATCAGAAGGCTGT
AGACAAATACTGGGACAGCTACAACCATCCCTTCAGACAGGATCAGAAGAACTTAGATCATTATATAATA
CAGTAGCAACCCTCTATTGTGTGCATCAAAGGATAGAGATAAAAGACACCAAGGAAGCTTTAGACAAGAT
AGAGGAAGAGCAAAACAAAAGTAAGACCACCGCACAGCAAGCGGCCGCTGATCTTCAGACCTGGAGGAGG
AGATATGAGGGACAATTGGAGAAGTGAATTATATAAATATAAAGTAGTAAAAATTGAACCATTAGGAGTA
GCACCCACCAAGGCAAAGAGAAGAGTGGTGCAGAGAGAAAAAAGAGCAGTGGGAATAGGAGCTTTGTTCC
TTGGGTTCTTGGGAGCAGCAGGAAGCACTATGGGCGCAGCGTCAATGACGCTGACGGTACAGGCCAGACA
ATTATTGTCTGGTATAGTGCAGCAGCAGAACAATTTGCTGAGGGCTATTGAGGCGCAACAGCATCTGTTG
CAACTCACAGTCTGGGGCATCAAGCAGCTCCAGGCAAGAATCCTGGCTGTGGAAAGATACCTAAAGGATC
AACAGCTCCTGGGGATTTGGGGTTGCTCTGGAAAACTCATTTGCACCACTGCTGTGCCTTGGAATGCTAG
TTGGAGTAATAAATCTCTGGAACAGATTTGGAATCACACGACCTGGATGGAGTGGGACAGAGAAATTAAC
AATTACACAAGCTTAATACACTCCTTAATTGAAGAATCGCAAAACCAGCAAGAAAAGAATGAACAAGAAT
TATTGGAATTAGATAAATGGGCAAGTTTGTGGAATTGGTTTAACATAACAAATTGGCTGTGGTATATAAA
ATTATTCATAATGATAGTAGGAGGCTTGGTAGGTTTAAGAATAGTTTTTGCTGTACTTTCTATAGTGAAT
AGAGTTAGGCAGGGATATTCACCATTATCGTTTCAGACCCACCTCCCAACCCCGAGGGGACCCAGAGAGG
GCCTATTTCCCATGATTCCTTCATATTTGCATATACGATACAAGGCTGTTAGAGAGATAATTAGAATTAA
TTTGACTGTAAACACAAAGATATTAGTACAAAATACGTGACGTAGAAAGTAATAATTTCTTGGGTAGTTT
GCAGTTTTAAAATTATGTTTTAAAATGGACTATCATATGCTTACCGTAACTTGAAAGTATTTCGATTTCT
TGGCTTTATATATCTTGTGGAAAGGACGAGGTACCGGCGATTATGTGATGACAACTTTCTCGAGAAAGTG
TCATCACATAATCGTTTTTGAATTCTAGATCTTGAGACAAATGGCAGTATTCATCCACAATTTTAAAAGA
AAAGGGGGGATTGGGGGGTACAGTGCAGGGGAAAGAATAGTAGACATAATAGCAACAGACATACAAACTA
AAGAATTACAAAAACAAATTACAAAAATTCAAAATTTTCGGGTTTATTACAGGGACAGCAGAGATCCACT
TTGGCGCCGGCTCGAGGGGG
